LOCUS       Exported 6492 bp ds-DNA circular SYN 16-JUN-2022
DEFINITION  synthetic circular DNA
ACCESSION   .
VERSION     .
KEYWORDS    pMIG
SOURCE      synthetic DNA construct
  ORGANISM  synthetic DNA construct
REFERENCE   1 (bases 1 to 6492)
  TITLE     Viral vectors.
REFERENCE   2 (bases 1 to 6492)
  AUTHORS   .
  TITLE     Direct Submission
  JOURNAL   Exported Jun 16, 2022 from SnapGene Server 1.1.58
            http://www.snapgene.com
FEATURES             Location/Qualifiers
     source          1..6492
                     /organism="synthetic DNA construct"
                     /mol_type="other DNA"
     CDS             123..842
                     /codon_start=1
                     /product="the original enhanced GFP (Yang et al., 1996)"
                     /label=EGFP
                     /note="mammalian codon-optimized"
                     /translation="MVSKGEELFTGVVPILVELDGDVNGHKFSVSGEGEGDATYGKLTL
                     KFICTTGKLPVPWPTLVTTLTYGVQCFSRYPDHMKQHDFFKSAMPEGYVQERTIFFKDD
                     GNYKTRAEVKFEGDTLVNRIELKGIDFKEDGNILGHKLEYNYNSHNVYIMADKQKNGIK
                     ANFKIRHNIEDGSVQLADHYQQNTPIGDGPVLLPDNHYLSTQSALSKDPNEKRDHMVLL
                     EFVTAAGITLGMDELYK"
     primer_bind     complement(168..189)
                     /label=EGFP-N
                     /note="EGFP, reverse primer"
     primer_bind     complement(429..448)
                     /label=EXFP-R
                     /note="For distinguishing EGFP variants, reverse primer"
     primer_bind     776..797
                     /label=EGFP-C
                     /note="EGFP, forward primer"
     LTR             992..1506
                     /label=3' LTR
                     /note="3' long terminal repeat from murine embryonic stem
                     cell virus"
     protein_bind    1668..1684
                     /label=lac operator
                     /bound_moiety="lac repressor encoded by lacI"
                     /note="The lac repressor binds to the lac operator to
                     inhibit transcription in E. coli. This inhibition can be
                     relieved by adding lactose or
                     isopropyl-beta-D-thiogalactopyranoside (IPTG)."
     promoter        complement(1692..1722)
                     /label=lac promoter
                     /note="promoter for the E. coli lac operon"
     protein_bind    1737..1758
                     /label=CAP binding site
                     /bound_moiety="E. coli catabolite activator protein"
                     /note="CAP binding activates transcription in the presence
                     of cAMP."
     primer_bind     complement(1875..1892)
                     /label=L4440
                     /note="L4440 vector, forward primer"
     rep_origin      complement(2046..2634)
                     /direction=LEFT
                     /label=ori
                     /note="high-copy-number ColE1/pMB1/pBR322/pUC origin of
                     replication"
     primer_bind     complement(2126..2145)
                     /label=pBR322ori-F
                     /note="pBR322 origin, forward primer"
     CDS             complement(2805..3665)
                     /codon_start=1
                     /gene="bla"
                     /product="beta-lactamase"
                     /label=AmpR
                     /note="confers resistance to ampicillin, carbenicillin, and
                     related antibiotics"
                     /translation="MSIQHFRVALIPFFAAFCLPVFAHPETLVKVKDAEDQLGARVGYI
                     ELDLNSGKILESFRPEERFPMMSTFKVLLCGAVLSRIDAGQEQLGRRIHYSQNDLVEYS
                     PVTEKHLTDGMTVRELCSAAITMSDNTAANLLLTTIGGPKELTAFLHNMGDHVTRLDRW
                     EPELNEAIPNDERDTTMPVAMATTLRKLLTGELLTLASRQQLIDWMEADKVAGPLLRSA
                     LPAGWFIADKSGAGERGSRGIIAALGPDGKPSRIVVIYTTGSQATMDERNRQIAEIGAS
                     LIKHW"
     primer_bind     3428..3447
                     /label=Amp-R
                     /note="Ampicillin resistance gene, reverse primer"
     promoter        complement(3666..3770)
                     /gene="bla"
                     /label=AmpR promoter
     primer_bind     3838..3856
                     /label=pBRforEco
                     /note="pBR322 vectors, upsteam of EcoRI site, forward
                     primer"
     primer_bind     complement(3894..3916)
                     /label=pGEX 3'
                     /note="pGEX vectors, reverse primer"
     primer_bind     4016..4035
                     /label=pRS-marker
                     /note="pRS vectors, use to sequence yeast selectable
                     marker"
     primer_bind     4229..4251
                     /label=M13/pUC Forward
                     /note="In lacZ gene"
     primer_bind     4379..4398
                     /label=pBRrevBam
                     /note="pBR322 vectors, tet region, downstream of BamHI,
                     reverse primer"
     LTR             4598..5114
                     /label=5' LTR
                     /note="5' long terminal repeat from murine embryonic stem
                     cell virus"
     misc_feature    5178..5519
                     /label=MESV Psi
                     /note="packaging signal of murine embryonic stem cell
                     virus"
     CDS             5586..6002
                     /label=gag (truncated)
                     /note="truncated Moloney murine leukemia virus (MMLV) gag
                     gene lacking the start codon"
     primer_bind     5932..5954
                     /label=pLXSN 5'
                     /note="Murine stem cell virus, forward primer. Also called
                     MSCV"
     primer_bind     5970..5986
                     /label=pBABE 5'
                     /note="Psi packaging signal, forward primer for pBABE
                     vectors"
     misc_feature    6051..111
                     /label=IRES
                     /note="internal ribosome entry site (IRES) of the
                     encephalomyocarditis virus (EMCV)"
     primer_bind     complement(6195..6212)
                     /label=IRES reverse
                     /note="IRES internal ribosome entry site, reverse primer.
                     Also called pCDH-rev"
     primer_bind     6422..6441
                     /label=IRES-F
                     /note="IRES internal ribosome entry site, forward primer"
ORIGIN
        1 tctggggcct cggtgcacat gctttacatg tgtttagtcg aggttaaaaa aacgtctagg
       61 ccccccgaac cacggggacg tggttttcct ttgaaaaaca cgatgataat atggccacaa
      121 ccatggtgag caagggcgag gagctgttca ccggggtggt gcccatcctg gtcgagctgg
      181 acggcgacgt aaacggccac aagttcagcg tgtctggcga gggcgagggc gatgccacct
      241 acggcaagct gaccctgaag ttcatctgca ccaccggcaa gctgcccgtg ccctggccca
      301 ccctcgtgac caccctgacc tacggcgtgc agtgcttcag ccgctacccc gaccacatga
      361 agcagcacga cttcttcaag tccgccatgc ccgaaggcta cgtccaggag cgcaccatct
      421 tcttcaagga cgacggcaac tacaagaccc gcgccgaggt gaagttcgag ggcgacaccc
      481 tggtgaaccg catcgagctg aagggcatcg acttcaagga ggacggcaac atcctggggc
      541 acaagctgga gtacaactac aacagccaca acgtctatat catggccgac aagcagaaga
      601 acggcatcaa ggcgaacttc aagatccgcc acaacatcga ggacggcagc gtgcagctcg
      661 ccgaccacta ccagcagaac acccccatcg gcgacggccc cgtgctgctg cccgacaacc
      721 actacctgag cacccagtcc gccctgagca aagaccccaa cgagaagcgc gatcacatgg
      781 tcctgctgga gttcgtgacc gccgccggga tcactctcgg catggacgag ctgtacaagt
      841 aatgaattaa ttaagaatta tcaccgcttc tattcagcca gtaaggcctg tctttaatgg
      901 cctccggcat gagacacttt ctagagtcga cctgcagcca agcttatcga taaaataaaa
      961 gattttattt agtctccaga aaaagggggg aatgaaagac cccacctgta ggtttggcaa
     1021 gctagcttaa gtaacgccat tttgcaaggc atggaaaata cataactgag aatagagaag
     1081 ttcagatcaa ggttaggaac agagagacag cagaatatgg gccaaacagg atatctgtgg
     1141 taagcagttc ctgccccggc tcagggccaa gaacagatgg tccccagatg cggtcccgcc
     1201 ctcagcagtt tctagagaac catcagatgt ttccagggtg ccccaaggac ctgaaatgac
     1261 cctgtgcctt atttgaacta accaatcagt tcgcttctcg cttctgttcg cgcgcttctg
     1321 ctccccgagc tcaataaaag agcccacaac ccctcactcg gcgcgccagt cctccgatag
     1381 actgcgtcgc ccgggtaccc gtgtatccaa taaaccctct tgcagttgca tccgacttgt
     1441 ggtctcgctg ttccttggga gggtctcctc tgagtgattg actacccgtc agcgggggtc
     1501 tttcatgggt aacagtttct tgaagttgga gaacaacatt ctgagggtag gagtcgaata
     1561 ttaagtaatc ctgactcaat tagccactgt tttgaatcca catactccaa tactcctgaa
     1621 atagttcatt atggacagcg cagaaagagc tggggagaat tgtgaaattg ttatccgctc
     1681 acaattccac acaacatacg agccggaagc ataaagtgta aagcctgggg tgcctaatga
     1741 gtgagctaac tcacattaat tgcgttgcgc tcactgcccg ctttccagtc gggaaacctg
     1801 tcgtgccagc tgcattaatg aatcggccaa cgcgcgggga gaggcggttt gcgtattggg
     1861 cgctcttccg cttcctcgct cactgactcg ctgcgctcgg tcgttcggct gcggcgagcg
     1921 gtatcagctc actcaaaggc ggtaatacgg ttatccacag aatcagggga taacgcagga
     1981 aagaacatgt gagcaaaagg ccagcaaaag gccaggaacc gtaaaaaggc cgcgttgctg
     2041 gcgtttttcc ataggctccg cccccctgac gagcatcaca aaaatcgacg ctcaagtcag
     2101 aggtggcgaa acccgacagg actataaaga taccaggcgt ttccccctgg aagctccctc
     2161 gtgcgctctc ctgttccgac cctgccgctt accggatacc tgtccgcctt tctcccttcg
     2221 ggaagcgtgg cgctttctca tagctcacgc tgtaggtatc tcagttcggt gtaggtcgtt
     2281 cgctccaagc tgggctgtgt gcacgaaccc cccgttcagc ccgaccgctg cgccttatcc
     2341 ggtaactatc gtcttgagtc caacccggta agacacgact tatcgccact ggcagcagcc
     2401 actggtaaca ggattagcag agcgaggtat gtaggcggtg ctacagagtt cttgaagtgg
     2461 tggcctaact acggctacac tagaagaaca gtatttggta tctgcgctct gctgaagcca
     2521 gttaccttcg gaaaaagagt tggtagctct tgatccggca aacaaaccac cgctggtagc
     2581 ggtggttttt ttgtttgcaa gcagcagatt acgcgcagaa aaaaaggatc tcaagaagat
     2641 cctttgatct tttctacggg gtctgacgct cagtggaacg aaaactcacg ttaagggatt
     2701 ttggtcatga gattatcaaa aaggatcttc acctagatcc ttttaaatta aaaatgaagt
     2761 tttaaatcaa tctaaagtat atatgagtaa acttggtctg acagttacca atgcttaatc
     2821 agtgaggcac ctatctcagc gatctgtcta tttcgttcat ccatagttgc ctgactcccc
     2881 gtcgtgtaga taactacgat acgggagggc ttaccatctg gccccagtgc tgcaatgata
     2941 ccgcgagacc cacgctcacc ggctccagat ttatcagcaa taaaccagcc agccggaagg
     3001 gccgagcgca gaagtggtcc tgcaacttta tccgcctcca tccagtctat taattgttgc
     3061 cgggaagcta gagtaagtag ttcgccagtt aatagtttgc gcaacgttgt tgccattgct
     3121 acaggcatcg tggtgtcacg ctcgtcgttt ggtatggctt cattcagctc cggttcccaa
     3181 cgatcaaggc gagttacatg atcccccatg ttgtgcaaaa aagcggttag ctccttcggt
     3241 cctccgatcg ttgtcagaag taagttggcc gcagtgttat cactcatggt tatggcagca
     3301 ctgcataatt ctcttactgt catgccatcc gtaagatgct tttctgtgac tggtgagtac
     3361 tcaaccaagt cattctgaga atagtgtatg cggcgaccga gttgctcttg cccggcgtca
     3421 atacgggata ataccgcgcc acatagcaga actttaaaag tgctcatcat tggaaaacgt
     3481 tcttcggggc gaaaactctc aaggatctta ccgctgttga gatccagttc gatgtaaccc
     3541 actcgtgcac ccaactgatc ttcagcatct tttactttca ccagcgtttc tgggtgagca
     3601 aaaacaggaa ggcaaaatgc cgcaaaaaag ggaataaggg cgacacggaa atgttgaata
     3661 ctcatactct tcctttttca atattattga agcatttatc agggttattg tctcatgagc
     3721 ggatacatat ttgaatgtat ttagaaaaat aaacaaatag gggttccgcg cacatttccc
     3781 cgaaaagtgc cacctgacgt ctaagaaacc attattatca tgacattaac ctataaaaat
     3841 aggcgtatca cgaggccctt tcgtctcgcg cgtttcggtg atgacggtga aaacctctga
     3901 cacatgcagc tcccggagac ggtcacagct tgtctgtaag cggatgccgg gagcagacaa
     3961 gcccgtcagg gcgcgtcagc gggtgttggc gggtgtcggg gctggcttaa ctatgcggca
     4021 tcagagcaga ttgtactgag agtgcaccat atgcggtgtg aaataccgca cagatgcgta
     4081 aggagaaaat accgcatcag gcgccattcg ccattcaggc tgcgcaactg ttgggaaggg
     4141 cgatcggtgc gggcctcttc gctattacgc cagctggcga aagggggatg tgctgcaagg
     4201 cgattaagtt gggtaacgcc agggttttcc cagtcacgac gttgtaaaac gacggcgcaa
     4261 ggaatggtgc atgcaaggag atggcgccca acagtccccc ggccacgggg cctgccacca
     4321 tacccacgcc gaaacaagcg ctcatgagcc cgaagtggcg agcccgatct tccccatcgg
     4381 tgatgtcggc gatataggcg ccagcaaccg cacctgtggc gccggtgatg ccggccacga
     4441 tgcgtccggc gtagaggcga ttagtccaat ttgttaaaga caggatatca gtggtccagg
     4501 ctctagtttt gactcaacaa tatcaccagc tgaagcctat agagtacgag ccatagataa
     4561 aataaaagat tttatttagt ctccagaaaa aggggggaat gaaagacccc acctgtaggt
     4621 ttggcaagct agcttaagta acgccatttt gcaaggcatg gaaaatacat aactgagaat
     4681 agagaagttc agatcaaggt taggaacaga gagacagcag aatatgggcc aaacaggata
     4741 tctgtggtaa gcagttcctg ccccggctca gggccaagaa cagatggtcc ccagatgcgg
     4801 tcccgccctc agcagtttct agagaaccat cagatgtttc cagggtgccc caaggacctg
     4861 aaatgaccct gtgccttatt tgaactaacc aatcagttcg cttctcgctt ctgttcgcgc
     4921 gcttctgctc cccgagctca ataaaagagc ccacaacccc tcactcggcg cgccagtcct
     4981 ccgatagact gcgtcgcccg ggtacccgta ttcccaataa agcctcttgc tgtttgcatc
     5041 cgaatcgtgg actcgctgat ccttgggagg gtctcctcag attgattgac tgcccacctc
     5101 gggggtcttt catttggagg ttccaccgag atttggagac ccctgcccag ggaccaccga
     5161 cccccccgcc gggaggtaag ctggccagcg gtcgtttcgt gtctgtctct gtctttgtgc
     5221 gtgtttgtgc cggcatctaa tgtttgcgcc tgcgtctgta ctagttagct aactagctct
     5281 gtatctggcg gacccgtggt ggaactgacg agttctgaac acccggccgc aaccctggga
     5341 gacgtcccag ggactttggg ggccgttttt gtggcccgac ctgaggaagg gagtcgatgt
     5401 ggaatccgac cccgtcagga tatgtggttc tggtaggaga cgagaaccta aaacagttcc
     5461 cgcctccgtc tgaatttttg ctttcggttt ggaaccgaag ccgcgcgtct tgtctgctgc
     5521 agcgctgcag catcgttctg tgttgtctct gtctgactgt gtttctgtat ttgtctgaaa
     5581 attagggcca gactgttacc actcccttaa gtttgacctt aggtcactgg aaagatgtcg
     5641 agcggatcgc tcacaaccag tcggtagatg tcaagaagag acgttgggtt accttctgct
     5701 ctgcagaatg gccaaccttt aacgtcggat ggccgcgaga cggcaccttt aaccgagacc
     5761 tcatcaccca ggttaagatc aaggtctttt cacctggccc gcatggacac ccagaccagg
     5821 tcccctacat cgtgacctgg gaagccttgg cttttgaccc ccctccctgg gtcaagccct
     5881 ttgtacaccc taagcctccg cctcctcttc ctccatccgc cccgtctctc ccccttgaac
     5941 ctcctcgttc gaccccgcct cgatcctccc tttatccagc cctcactcct tctctaggcg
     6001 ccggaattag atctctcgag gttaacgaat tccgcccccc ccccccccta acgttactgg
     6061 ccgaagccgc ttggaataag gccggtgtgc gtttgtctat atgttatttt ccaccatatt
     6121 gccgtctttt ggcaatgtga gggcccggaa acctggccct gtcttcttga cgagcattcc
     6181 taggggtctt tcccctctcg ccaaaggaat gcaaggtctg ttgaatgtcg tgaaggaagc
     6241 agttcctctg gaagcttctt gaagacaaac aacgtctgta gcgacccttt gcaggcagcg
     6301 gaacccccca cctggcgaca ggtgcctctg cggccaaaag ccacgtgtat aagatacacc
     6361 tgcaaaggcg gcacaacccc agtgccacgt tgtgagttgg atagttgtgg aaagagtcaa
     6421 atggctctcc tcaagcgtat tcaacaaggg gctgaaggat gcccagaagg taccccattg
     6481 tatgggatct ga
//
