>Addgene plasmid #9044 | pMIG | addgene full sequence | sequence record 275497 | Addgene NGS Result
GGCGGAATTCGTTAACCTCGAGAGATCTAATTCCGGCGCCTAGAGAAGGAGTGAGGGCTGGATAAAGGGA
GGATCGAGGCGGGGTCGAACGAGGAGGTTCAAGGGGGAGAGACGGGGCGGATGGAGGAAGAGGAGGCGGA
GGCTTAGGGTGTACAAAGGGCTTGACCCAGGGAGGGGGGTCAAAAGCCAAGGCTTCCCAGGTCACGATGT
AGGGGACCTGGTCTGGGTGTCCATGCGGGCCAGGTGAAAAGACCTTGATCTTAACCTGGGTGATGAGGTC
TCGGTTAAAGGTGCCGTCTCGCGGCCATCCGACGTTAAAGGTTGGCCATTCTGCAGAGCAGAAGGTAACC
CAACGTCTCTTCTTGACATCTACCGACTGGTTGTGAGCGATCCGCTCGACATCTTTCCAGTGACCTAAGG
TCAAACTTAAGGGAGTGGTAACAGTCTGGCCCTAATTTTCAGACAAATACAGAAACACAGTCAGACAGAG
ACAACACAGAACGATGCTGCAGCGCTGCAGCAGACAAGACGCGCGGCTTCGGTTCCAAACCGAAAGCAAA
AATTCAGACGGAGGCGGGAACTGTTTTAGGTTCTCGTCTCCTACCAGAACCACATATCCTGACGGGGTCG
GATTCCACATCGACTCCCTTCCTCAGGTCGGGCCACAAAAACGGCCCCCAAAGTCCCTGGGACGTCTCCC
AGGGTTGCGGCCGGGTGTTCAGAACTCGTCAGTTCCACCACGGGTCCGCCAGATACAGAGCTAGTTAGCT
AACTAGTACAGACGCAGGCGCAAACATTAGATGCCGGCACAAACACGCACAAAGACAGAGACAGACACGA
AACGACCGCTGGCCAGCTTACCTCCCGGCGGGGGGGTCGGTGGTCCCTGGGCAGGGGTCTCCAAATCTCG
GTGGAACCTCCAAATGAAAGACCCCCGAGGTGGGCAGTCAATCAATCTGAGGAGACCCTCCCAAGGATCA
GCGAGTCCACGATTCGGATGCAAACAGCAAGAGGCTTTATTGGGAATACGGGTACCCGGGCGACGCAGTC
TATCGGAGGACTGGCGCGCCGAGTGAGGGGTTGTGGGCTCTTTTATTGAGCTCGGGGAGCAGAAGCGCGC
GAACAGAAGCGAGAAGCGAACTGATTGGTTAGTTCAAATAAGGCACAGGGTCATTTCAGGTCCTTGGGGC
ACCCTGGAAACATCTGATGGTTCTCTAGAAACTGCTGAGGGCGGGACCGCATCTGGGGACCATCTGTTCT
TGGCCCTGAGCCGGGGCAGGAACTGCTTACCACAGATATCCTGTTTGGCCCATATTCTGCTGTCTCTCTG
TTCCTAACCTTGATCTGAACTTCTCTATTCTCAGTTATGTATTTTCCATGCCTTGCAAAATGGCGTTACT
TAAGCTAGCTTGCCAAACCTACAGGTGGGGTCTTTCATTCCCCCCTTTTTCTGGAGACTAAATAAAATCT
TTTATTTTATCTATGGCTCGTACTCTATAGGCTTCAGCTGGTGATATTGTTGAGTCAAAACTAGAGCCTG
GACCACTGATATCCTGTCTTTAACAAATTGGACTAATCGCCTCTACGCCGGACGCATCGTGGCCGGCATC
ACCGGCGCCACAGGTGCGGTTGCTGGCGCCTATATCGCCGACATCACCGATGGGGAAGATCGGGCTCGCC
ACTTCGGGCTCATGAGCGCTTGTTTCGGCGTGGGTATGGTGGCAGGCCCCGTGGCCGGGGGACTGTTGGG
CGCCATCTCCTTGCATGCACCATTCCTTGCGCCGTCGTTTTACAACGTCGTGACTGGGAAAACCCTGGCG
TTACCCAACTTAATCGCCTTGCAGCACATCCCCCTTTCGCCAGCTGGCGTAATAGCGAAGAGGCCCGCAC
CGATCGCCCTTCCCAACAGTTGCGCAGCCTGAATGGCGAATGGCGCCTGATGCGGTATTTTCTCCTTACG
CATCTGTGCGGTATTTCACACCGCATATGGTGCACTCTCAGTACAATCTGCTCTGATGCCGCATAGTTAA
GCCAGCCCCGACACCCGCCAACACCCGCTGACGCGCCCTGACGGGCTTGTCTGCTCCCGGCATCCGCTTA
CAGACAAGCTGTGACCGTCTCCGGGAGCTGCATGTGTCAGAGGTTTTCACCGTCATCACCGAAACGCGCG
AGACGAAAGGGCCTCGTGATACGCCTATTTTTATAGGTTAATGTCATGATAATAATGGTTTCTTAGACGT
CAGGTGGCACTTTTCGGGGAAATGTGCGCGGAACCCCTATTTGTTTATTTTTCTAAATACATTCAAATAT
GTATCCGCTCATGAGACAATAACCCTGATAAATGCTTCAATAATATTGAAAAAGGAAGAGTATGAGTATT
CAACATTTCCGTGTCGCCCTTATTCCCTTTTTTGCGGCATTTTGCCTTCCTGTTTTTGCTCACCCAGAAA
CGCTGGTGAAAGTAAAAGATGCTGAAGATCAGTTGGGTGCACGAGTGGGTTACATCGAACTGGATCTCAA
CAGCGGTAAGATCCTTGAGAGTTTTCGCCCCGAAGAACGTTTTCCAATGATGAGCACTTTTAAAGTTCTG
CTATGTGGCGCGGTATTATCCCGTATTGACGCCGGGCAAGAGCAACTCGGTCGCCGCATACACTATTCTC
AGAATGACTTGGTTGAGTACTCACCAGTCACAGAAAAGCATCTTACGGATGGCATGACAGTAAGAGAATT
ATGCAGTGCTGCCATAACCATGAGTGATAACACTGCGGCCAACTTACTTCTGACAACGATCGGAGGACCG
AAGGAGCTAACCGCTTTTTTGCACAACATGGGGGATCATGTAACTCGCCTTGATCGTTGGGAACCGGAGC
TGAATGAAGCCATACCAAACGACGAGCGTGACACCACGATGCCTGTAGCAATGGCAACAACGTTGCGCAA
ACTATTAACTGGCGAACTACTTACTCTAGCTTCCCGGCAACAATTAATAGACTGGATGGAGGCGGATAAA
GTTGCAGGACCACTTCTGCGCTCGGCCCTTCCGGCTGGCTGGTTTATTGCTGATAAATCTGGAGCCGGTG
AGCGTGGGTCTCGCGGTATCATTGCAGCACTGGGGCCAGATGGTAAGCCCTCCCGTATCGTAGTTATCTA
CACGACGGGGAGTCAGGCAACTATGGATGAACGAAATAGACAGATCGCTGAGATAGGTGCCTCACTGATT
AAGCATTGGTAACTGTCAGACCAAGTTTACTCATATATACTTTAGATTGATTTAAAACTTCATTTTTAAT
TTAAAAGGATCTAGGTGAAGATCCTTTTTGATAATCTCATGACCAAAATCCCTTAACGTGAGTTTTCGTT
CCACTGAGCGTCAGACCCCGTAGAAAAGATCAAAGGATCTTCTTGAGATCCTTTTTTTCTGCGCGTAATC
TGCTGCTTGCAAACAAAAAAACCACCGCTACCAGCGGTGGTTTGTTTGCCGGATCAAGAGCTACCAACTC
TTTTTCCGAAGGTAACTGGCTTCAGCAGAGCGCAGATACCAAATACTGTTCTTCTAGTGTAGCCGTAGTT
AGGCCACCACTTCAAGAACTCTGTAGCACCGCCTACATACCTCGCTCTGCTAATCCTGTTACCAGTGGCT
GCTGCCAGTGGCGATAAGTCGTGTCTTACCGGGTTGGACTCAAGACGATAGTTACCGGATAAGGCGCAGC
GGTCGGGCTGAACGGGGGGTTCGTGCACACAGCCCAGCTTGGAGCGAACGACCTACACCGAACTGAGATA
CCTACAGCGTGAGCTATGAGAAAGCGCCACGCTTCCCGAAGGGAGAAAGGCGGACAGGTATCCGGTAAGC
GGCAGGGTCGGAACAGGAGAGCGCACGAGGGAGCTTCCAGGGGGAAACGCCTGGTATCTTTATAGTCCTG
TCGGGTTTCGCCACCTCTGACTTGAGCGTCGATTTTTGTGATGCTCGTCAGGGGGGCGGAGCCTATGGAA
AAACGCCAGCAACGCGGCCTTTTTACGGTTCCTGGCCTTTTGCTGGCCTTTTGCTCACATGTTCTTTCCT
GCGTTATCCCCTGATTCTGTGGATAACCGTATTACCGCCTTTGAGTGAGCTGATACCGCTCGCCGCAGCC
GAACGACCGAGCGCAGCGAGTCAGTGAGCGAGGAAGCGGAAGAGCGCCCAATACGCAAACCGCCTCTCCC
CGCGCGTTGGCCGATTCATTAATGCAGCTGGCACGACAGGTTTCCCGACTGGAAAGCGGGCAGTGAGCGC
AACGCAATTAATGTGAGTTAGCTCACTCATTAGGCACCCCAGGCTTTACACTTTATGCTTCCGGCTCGTA
TGTTGTGTGGAATTGTGAGCGGATAACAATTTCACAATTCTCCCCAGCTCTTTCTGCGCTGTCCATAATG
AACTATTTCAGGAGTATTGGAGTATGTGGATTCAAAACAGTGGCTAATTGAGTCAGGATTACTTAATATT
CGACTCCTACCCTCAGAATGTTGTTCTCCAACTTCAAGAAACTGTTACCCATGAAAGACCCCCGCTGACG
GGTAGTCAATCACTCAGAGGAGACCCTCCCAAGGAACAGCGAGACCACAAGTCGGATGCAACTGCAAGAG
GGTTTATTGGATACACGGGTACCCGGGCGACGCAGTCTATCGGAGGACTGGCGCGCCGAGTGAGGGGTTG
TGGGCTCTTTTATTGAGCTCGGGGAGCAGAAGCGCGCGAACAGAAGCGAGAAGCGAACTGATTGGTTAGT
TCAAATAAGGCACAGGGTCATTTCAGGTCCTTGGGGCACCCTGGAAACATCTGATGGTTCTCTAGAAACT
GCTGAGGGCGGGACCGCATCTGGGGACCATCTGTTCTTGGCCCTGAGCCGGGGCAGGAACTGCTTACCAC
AGATATCCTGTTTGGCCCATATTCTGCTGTCTCTCTGTTCCTAACCTTGATCTGAACTTCTCTATTCTCA
GTTATGTATTTTCCATGCCTTGCAAAATGGCGTTACTTAAGCTAGCTTGCCAAACCTACAGGTGGGGTCT
TTCATTCCCCCCTTTTTCTGGAGACTAAATAAAATCTTTTATTTTATCGATAAGCTTGGCTGCAGGTCGA
CTCTAGAAAGTGTCTCATGCCGGAGGCCATTAAAGACAGGCCTTACTGGCTGAATAGAAGCGGTGATAAT
TCTTAATTAATTCATTACTTGTACAGCTCGTCCATGCCGAGAGTGATCCCGGCGGCGGTCACGAACTCCA
GCAGGACCATGTGATCGCGCTTCTCGTTGGGGTCTTTGCTCAGGGCGGACTGGGTGCTCAGGTAGTGGTT
GTCGGGCAGCAGCACGGGGCCGTCGCCGATGGGGGTGTTCTGCTGGTAGTGGTCGGCGAGCTGCACGCTG
CCGTCCTCGATGTTGTGGCGGATCTTGAAGTTCGCCTTGATGCCGTTCTTCTGCTTGTCGGCCATGATAT
AGACGTTGTGGCTGTTGTAGTTGTACTCCAGCTTGTGCCCCAGGATGTTGCCGTCCTCCTTGAAGTCGAT
GCCCTTCAGCTCGATGCGGTTCACCAGGGTGTCGCCCTCGAACTTCACCTCGGCGCGGGTCTTGTAGTTG
CCGTCGTCCTTGAAGAAGATGGTGCGCTCCTGGACGTAGCCTTCGGGCATGGCGGACTTGAAGAAGTCGT
GCTGCTTCATGTGGTCGGGGTAGCGGCTGAAGCACTGCACGCCGTAGGTCAGGGTGGTCACGAGGGTGGG
CCAGGGCACGGGCAGCTTGCCGGTGGTGCAGATGAACTTCAGGGTCAGCTTGCCGTAGGTGGCATCGCCC
TCGCCCTCGCCAGACACGCTGAACTTGTGGCCGTTTACGTCGCCGTCCAGCTCGACCAGGATGGGCACCA
CCCCGGTGAACAGCTCCTCGCCCTTGCTCACCATGGTTGTGGCCATATTATCATCGTGTTTTTCAAAGGA
AAACCACGTCCCCGTGGTTCGGGGGGCCTAGACGTTTTTTTAACCTCGACTAAACACATGTAAAGCATGT
GCACCGAGGCCCCAGATCAGATCCCATACAATGGGGTACCTTCTGGGCATCCTTCAGCCCCTTGTTGAAT
ACGCTTGAGGAGAGCCATTTGACTCTTTCCACAACTATCCAACTCACAACGTGGCACTGGGGTTGTGCCG
CCTTTGCAGGTGTATCTTATACACGTGGCTTTTGGCCGCAGAGGCACCTGTCGCCAGGTGGGGGGTTCCG
CTGCCTGCAAAGGGTCGCTACAGACGTTGTTTGTCTTCAAGAAGCTTCCAGAGGAACTGCTTCCTTCACG
ACATTCAACAGACCTTGCATTCCTTTGGCGAGAGGGGAAAGACCCCTAGGAATGCTCGTCAAGAAGACAG
GGCCAGGTTTCCGGGCCCTCACATTGCCAAAAGACGGCAATATGGTGGAAAATAACATATAGACAAACGC
ACACCGGCCTTATTCCAAGCGGCTTCGGCCAGTAACGTTAGGGGGGGGGGAG
Features (pLannotate 1.2.2; 19 found; start..end, strand, type, name):
     35..451     -  CDS            gag (truncated): truncated Moloney murine leukemia virus (MMLV) gag gene lacking the start codon
    518..859     -  misc_feature   MESV Ψ: packaging signal of murine embryonic stem cell virus
    923..1439    -  LTR            5' LTR: 5' long terminal repeat from murine embryonic stem cell virus
   1481..1579    -  CDS            env (fragment): murine leukemia virus gPr80 envelope polyprotein precursor; env; proteolytically cleaved into gp70SU and p15TM subunits
   1580..1781    +  CDS            TcR (fragment): tetracycline efflux protein; tet; confers resistance to tetracycline
   1781..1930    +  CDS            lacZα (fragment): LacZα fragment of β-galactosidase; lacZ fragment
   1936..2035    -  misc_feature   bom (fragment): basis of mobility region from pBR322
   2137..2172    -  CDS            rop (fragment): Rop protein, which maintains plasmids at low copy number; rop
   2267..2371    +  promoter       AmpR promoter: bla
   2372..3232    +  CDS            AmpR: β-lactamase; bla; confers resistance to ampicillin, carbenicillin, and related antibiotics
   3403..3991    +  rep_origin     ori: high-copy-number ColE1/pMB1/pBR322/pUC origin of replication
   4174..4266    +  CDS            lacI (fragment): lac repressor; lacI; The lac repressor binds to the lac operator to inhibit transcription in E. coli. This inhibition can be relieved by adding lactose or isopropyl-β-D-thiogalactopyranoside (IPTG).
   4279..4300    +  protein_bind   CAP binding site: CAP binding activates transcription in the presence of cAMP. E. coli catabolite activator protein
   4315..4345    +  promoter       lac promoter: promoter for the E. coli lac operon
   4353..4369    +  protein_bind   lac operator: The lac repressor binds to the lac operator to inhibit transcription in E. coli. This inhibition can be relieved by adding lactose or isopropyl-β-D-thiogalactopyranoside (IPTG). lac repressor encoded by lacI
   4531..5045    -  LTR            3' LTR: 3' long terminal repeat from murine embryonic stem cell virus
   5100..5117    -  misc_feature   MCS (fragment): pUC18/19 multiple cloning site
   5195..5914    -  CDS            EGFP: the original enhanced GFP (Yang et al., 1996) mammalian codon-optimized
   5928..6390    -  misc_feature   IRES: internal ribosome entry site (IRES) of the encephalomyocarditis virus (EMCV)
