[The description below was written by a language model from this plasmid's Addgene catalogue record, the feature table of its GenBank file and pLannotate feature annotations shown in this document.]
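Description:
pMIG (MSCV-IRES-GFP) is an empty gammaretroviral expression backbone of about 6.5 kb, derived from a modified pMSCV 2.2 vector. It is maintained in E. coli as a high-copy plasmid through a ColE1/pUC-type origin and is selected with ampicillin via the bla gene. The bacterial portion also carries lac promoter/operator elements and short fragments of tet, lacZα, rop and bom, which are leftovers from earlier cloning vectors with no evident function here.

The retroviral unit is bounded by 5' and 3' long terminal repeats from murine embryonic stem cell virus. The 5' LTR acts as the promoter for the genomic transcript. It is followed by the MESV Ψ packaging signal and a truncated MMLV gag segment lacking its start codon, which extends the packaging region without producing Gag protein. Downstream lies the cloning region, then an EMCV internal ribosome entry site and a GFP coding sequence annotated as mammalian codon-optimised EGFP. A gene inserted upstream of the IRES is therefore transcribed on a single bicistronic mRNA with GFP. The two proteins are translated separately, so fluorescence marks transduced cells without tagging the protein of interest.

According to the depositor, the IRES-GFP cassette was introduced as an EcoRI/SalI fragment, and this step removed the puromycin resistance gene of the parental vector. There is consequently no mammalian drug selection, and transduced cells are identified or sorted by GFP. Because the plasmid has no functional gag, pol or env genes, these must be supplied in trans by a packaging system to make virus. A related variant, pMIG-w, adds a WRE element that the depositor reports raises expression.
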