Addgene plasmid #9044: pMIG
Purpose: (Empty Backbone)
Depositing lab: William Hahn. Depositing organization: Dana-Farber Cancer Institute.
Backbone
  Vector backbone: modified pMSCV 2.2
  Backbone size (bp): 6500
  Vector type: Mammalian Expression, Retroviral
Growth in bacteria
  Bacterial resistance: Ampicillin, 100 μg/mL
  Growth temperature: 37°C
  Growth strain: Stbl3
  Copy number: High Copy
Gene/Insert
  Gene/Insert name: None (alt name: MSCV IRES GFP)
  Tag / fusion protein: IRES GFP (C terminal on backbone)
  Cloning method: Restriction Enzyme
  Sequencing primers: 5′ pLXSN 5'
Terms and licenses: Academic/Nonprofit Terms; Industry Terms: Not Available to Industry
Depositor comments: Excised IRES hGFP-3M from pCITE IRES hGFP-3M with EcoRI/SalI digest. Ligated into MSCV2.2 following EcorI/SalI digest of vector. Lost puro resistance gene (pac) in process. Luk Van Parijs et al., Immunity 11(3): 281. Also see Addgene Plasmid #12282, pMIG-w, which is a variant of pMIG containing a WRE element. The WRE element increases export to the cytoplasm and boosts protein expression by 2-10 fold. Please see plasmid 20672: MSCV-IRES-GFP for sequence reference.
How to cite: pMIG was a gift from William Hahn (Addgene plasmid # 9044 ; http://n2t.net/addgene:9044 ; RRID:Addgene_9044)
