>Addgene plasmid #9044 | pMIG | addgene partial sequence | sequence record 75131 | pLXSN5 5'-CCCTTGAACCTCCTCGTTCGACC-3'
TTTATCCAGCCCTCACTCCTTCTCTAGGCGCCGGAATTAGATCTCTCGAGGTTAACGAATTCCGCC
