>Addgene plasmid #9044 | pMIG | addgene partial sequence | sequence record 75376 | EGFP-N 5'-CGTCGCCGTCCAGCTCGACCAG-3'
CGGTGAACAGCTCCTCGCCCTTGCTCACCATGGTTGTGGCCATATTATCATCGTGTTTTTCAAAGGAAAA
CCACGTCCCCGTGGTTCGGGGGGCCTAGACGTTTTTTTAACCTCGACTAAACACATGTAAAGCATGTGCA
CCGAGGCCCCAGATCAGATCCCATACAATGGGGTACCTTCTGGGCATCCTTCAGCCCCTTGTTGAATACG
CTTGAGGAGAGCCATTTGACTCTTTCCACAACTATCCAACTCACAACGTGGCACTGGGGTTGTGCCGCCT
TTGCAGGTGTATCTTATACACGTGGCTTTTGGCCGCAGAGGCACCTGTCGCCAGGTGGGGGGTTCCGCTG
CCTGCAAAGGGTCGCTACAGACGTTGTTTGTCTTCAAGAAGCTTCCAGAGGAACTGCTTCCTTCACGACA
TTCAACAGACCTTGCATTCCTTTGGCGAGAGGGGAAAGACCCCTAGGAATGCTCGTCAAGAAGACAGGGC
CAGGTTTCCGGGCCCTCACATTGCCAAAAGACGGCAATATGGTGGAAAATAACATATAGACAAACGCACA
CCGGCCTTATTCCAAGCGGCTTCGGCCAGTAACGTTAGGGGGGGGGGAGGGAGAGGGGGGG
