>Addgene plasmid #9044 | pMIG | addgene partial sequence | sequence record 76450 | pCDH-rev 5'-GCATTCCTTTGGCGAGAG-3'
GCTCGTCAAGAAGACAGGGCCAGGTTTCCGGGCCCTCACATTGCCAAAAGACGGCAATATGGTGGAAAAT
AACATATAGACAAACGCACACCGGCCTTATTCCAAGCGGCTTCGGCCAGTAACGTTAGGGGGGGGGGAGG
GAGAGGGGGGGGGGGGGGGGGGGG
