>Addgene plasmid #9044 | pMIG | addgene partial sequence | sequence record 86575 | IRES-F 5'-TGGCTCTCCTCAAGCGTATT-3'
AGGTCCCCATTGTATGGGATCTGATCTGGGGCCTCGGTGCACATGCTTTACATGTGTTTAGTCGAGGTTA
AAAAAACGTCTAGGCCCCCCGAACCACGGGGACGTGGTTTTCCTTTGAAAAACACGATGATAATATGGCC
ACAACCATGGTGAGCAAGGGCGAGGAGCTGTTCACCGGGGTGGTGCCCATCCTGGTCGAGCTGGACGGCG
ACGTAAACGGCCACAAGTTCAGCGTGTCTGGCGAGGGCGAGGGCGATGCCACCTACGGCAAGCTGACCCT
GAAGTTCATCTGCACCACCGGCAAGCTGCCCGTGCCCTGGCCCACCCTCGTGACCACCCTGACCTACGGC
GTGCAGTGCTTCAGCCGCTACCCCGACCACATGAAGCAGCACGACTTCTTCAAGTCCGCCATGCCCGAAG
GCTACGTCCAGGAGCGCACCATCTTCTTCAAGGACGACGGCAACTACAAGACCCGCGCCGAGGTGAAGTT
CGAGGGCGACACCCTGGTGAACCGCATCGAGCTGAAGGGCATCGACTTCAAGGAGGACGGCAACATCCTG
GGGCACAAGCTGGAGTACAACTACAACAGCCACAACGTCTATATCATGGCCGACAAGCAGAAGAACGGCA
TCAAGGCGAACTTCAAGATCCGCCACAACATCGAGGACGGCAGCGTGCAGCTCGCCGACCACTACCAGCA
GAACACCCCCATCGGCGACGGCCCCGTGCTGCTGCCCGACAACCACTACCTGAGCACCCAGTCCGCCCTG
AGCAAAGACCCCAACGAGAAGCGCGATCACATGGTCCTGCTGGAGTTCGTGACCGCCGCCGGGATCACTC
TCGGCATGGACGAGC
